>Addgene plasmid #17665 | p43BgI | addgene partial sequence | sequence record 23564 | 17665 with T7
GCGCAGCTCCNCTGACTCGAGGAATTCGGTACCCCGGGTTCGAAATCGATTGTGGAGGAGAAAAAAAAGG
GTGCTTGCAGAACGTGCACCTGGGGTGTTCATTTCGTTCCCGTGGAGGTGGTACTCAACAACCTCAGTAA
TGAGGCGTAGAAAACAAAGACATTACAATATCTAGGTTCCTTGGGGGGTGTTTTGGGATAGCTAGGCGGC
AAAAGTAGGGAAAGGGGAGGTATGTAACGGTATTTAATGTAGAAGATTCAAAGAGCTTAAATTCTAGTAA
GAGTCTCATTGGATGAAACATAGATAGGGCTTTCTCTCTCTGCCCCCCAACTGAACCTTAAGAATGGTTC
TGTATACATGAGTGAGTGGGTGATATATATTTTTTTTAATTTTTGTTTTACTGAGATTCTGCCATAGAGC
TTTGAGCAGGAATCCAAGTCCTCAACATGGCATTTCCTTTATGAAAAGACAGGTTGTCCTACATCCCCGC
TAAAAAACATTCCAGTGTTTAAAAACTTGGCAGTTTGCAGGCGAGCTTCCCTGGCCTGACCCTCTAGGTG
TGGATGGACCTTATGCTACTATACACGATTTTCATTCTTGGTAGGTATCAATTCGAAGTTCAGACAAGGT
TCAAAGAAAAAGATTGCCCATGTATTTGCATCTCAGTGGGTTCTTTTTCAATCTGTCCCACCTTTGTGTC
TTCCATATATTATCCTCAGCTGGTCCTGCCCCCCCCAATGATTTCNTCGACTTTTTAAACAGGGAAAAGC
CTTTTTTTTTTTTTTTTGNTNACCNCGGGGGCANCCGGCCAANTTACATCCCTCCNCTTTGGGGGGGCAN
NGGAACCNGNTTNCNTNTGNCACCAAGC
