[The description below was written by a language model from this plasmid's Addgene catalogue record.]
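Description:
p43BgI is a high-copy, ampicillin-selected bacterial plasmid that carries the 3' untranslated region of the mouse Gja1 gene, which encodes the gap junction protein connexin 43 (Cx43). The record does not name the backbone, and no insert size or feature map is provided. Although the vector type is catalogued as bacterial expression, the plasmid is in practice an in vitro transcription template rather than a protein expression construct. The insert is non-coding sequence placed by restriction cloning, and the use of T7 and SP6 as the 5' and 3' sequencing primers implies that these two opposing bacteriophage promoters flank it. The origin of replication is not stated, although the high copy number is typical of common cloning vectors.

According to the depositor's comments, the construct is intended for generating riboprobes for in situ hybridization. The plasmid is linearized on one side of the insert, and run-off transcription from the phage promoter on the opposite side then yields a strand-specific RNA of defined length. Transcription with SP6 polymerase after ClaI digestion gives the antisense probe, which hybridizes to endogenous Cx43 mRNA. Transcription with T7 polymerase after HindIII digestion gives the sense strand, which usually serves as a negative control for nonspecific signal. A probe directed at the 3'UTR rather than the coding region can help distinguish Gja1 transcripts from those of other connexin family members, whose coding sequences are more conserved, though the record does not give this as the rationale. The plasmid is suited to mapping Cx43 expression patterns in mouse tissues or embryos.
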