Addgene plasmid #17665: p43BgI
Depositing lab: Cecilia Lo. Depositing organization: National Heart, Lung, and Blood Institute (NHLBI).
Backbone
  Vector backbone: na
  Vector type: Bacterial Expression
Growth in bacteria
  Bacterial resistance: Ampicillin, 100 μg/mL
  Growth temperature: 37°C
  Growth strain: DH5alpha
  Copy number: High Copy
Gene/Insert
  Gene/Insert name: Cx43 3'UTR (alt name: Cx43)
  Species: M. musculus (mouse)
  Entrez Gene: Gja1 (a.k.a. Cnx43, Cx43, Cx43alpha1, Cxnk1, Gja-1, Npm1, connexin43)
  Cloning method: Restriction Enzyme
  Sequencing primers: 5′ T7; 3′ SP6
Terms and licenses: Academic/Nonprofit Terms; Industry Terms: Not Available to Industry
Depositor comments: 3'UTR of Mus musculus Gja1 (Cx43). For in situ riboprobe. Anti-Sense: use SP6 and cut with ClaI. Sense: use T7 and cut with HindIII.
How to cite: p43BgI was a gift from Cecilia Lo (Addgene plasmid # 17665 ; http://n2t.net/addgene:17665 ; RRID:Addgene_17665)
